LOCUS       Exported 14004 bp ds-DNA circular SYN 12-MAY-2021
DEFINITION  Genedrive entry vector for Candida albicans.
ACCESSION   .
VERSION     .
KEYWORDS    pV1539
SOURCE      synthetic DNA construct
  ORGANISM  synthetic DNA construct
REFERENCE   1 (bases 1 to 14004)
  AUTHORS   Vyas VK, Bushkin GG, Bernstein DA, Getz MA, Sewastianik M, Barrasa
            MI, Bartel DP, Fink GR
  TITLE     New CRISPR Mutagenesis Strategies Reveal Variation in Repair
            Mechanisms among Fungi.
  JOURNAL   mSphere. 2018 Apr 25;3(2). pii: 3/2/e00154-18. doi:
            10.1128/mSphere.00154-18. Print 2018 Apr 25.
  PUBMED    29695624
REFERENCE   2 (bases 1 to 14004)
  AUTHORS   .
  TITLE     Direct Submission
  JOURNAL   Exported May 12, 2021 from SnapGene Server 1.1.58
            http://www.snapgene.com
FEATURES             Location/Qualifiers
     source          1..14004
                     /organism="synthetic DNA construct"
                     /mol_type="other DNA"
     rep_origin      complement(26..481)
                     /direction=LEFT
                     /label=f1 ori
                     /note="f1 bacteriophage origin of replication; arrow
                     indicates direction of (+) strand synthesis"
     primer_bind     complement(163..184)
                     /label=F1ori-F
                     /note="F1 origin, forward primer"
     primer_bind     375..394
                     /label=F1ori-R
                     /note="F1 origin, reverse primer"
     primer_bind     608..630
                     /label=M13/pUC Forward
                     /note="In lacZ gene"
     primer_bind     622..639
                     /label=M13 Forward
                     /note="In lacZ gene. Also called M13-F20 or M13 (-21)
                     Forward"
     primer_bind     623..639
                     /label=M13 fwd
                     /note="common sequencing primer, one of multiple similar
                     variants"
     primer_bind     649..668
                     /label=T7
                     /note="T7 promoter, forward primer"
     promoter        649..667
                     /label=T7 promoter
                     /note="promoter for bacteriophage T7 RNA polymerase"
     CDS             2254..6357
                     /codon_start=1
                     /product="Cas9 (Csn1) endonuclease from the Streptococcus
                     pyogenes Type II CRISPR/Cas system"
                     /label=Cas9
                     /note="generates RNA-guided double strand breaks in DNA"
                     /translation="MDKKYSIGLDIGTNSVGWAVITDEYKVPSKKFKVLGNTDRHSIKK
                     NLIGALLFDSGETAEATRLKRTARRRYTRRKNRICYLQEIFSNEMAKVDDSFFHRLEES
                     FLVEEDKKHERHPIFGNIVDEVAYHEKYPTIYHLRKKLVDSTDKADLRLIYLALAHMIK
                     FRGHFLIEGDLNPDNSDVDKLFIQLVQTYNQLFEENPINASGVDAKAILSARLSKSRRL
                     ENLIAQLPGEKKNGLFGNLIALSLGLTPNFKSNFDLAEDAKLQLSKDTYDDDLDNLLAQ
                     IGDQYADLFLAAKNLSDAILLSDILRVNTEITKAPLSASMIKRYDEHHQDLTLLKALVR
                     QQLPEKYKEIFFDQSKNGYAGYIDGGASQEEFYKFIKPILEKMDGTEELLVKLNREDLL
                     RKQRTFDNGSIPHQIHLGELHAILRRQEDFYPFLKDNREKIEKILTFRIPYYVGPLARG
                     NSRFAWMTRKSEETITPWNFEEVVDKGASAQSFIERMTNFDKNLPNEKVLPKHSLLYEY
                     FTVYNELTKVKYVTEGMRKPAFLSGEQKKAIVDLLFKTNRKVTVKQLKEDYFKKIECFD
                     SVEISGVEDRFNASLGTYHDLLKIIKDKDFLDNEENEDILEDIVLTLTLFEDREMIEER
                     LKTYAHLFDDKVMKQLKRRRYTGWGRLSRKLINGIRDKQSGKTILDFLKSDGFANRNFM
                     QLIHDDSLTFKEDIQKAQVSGQGDSLHEHIANLAGSPAIKKGILQTVKVVDELVKVMGR
                     HKPENIVIEMARENQTTQKGQKNSRERMKRIEEGIKELGSQILKEHPVENTQLQNEKLY
                     LYYLQNGRDMYVDQELDINRLSDYDVDHIVPQSFLKDDSIDNKVLTRSDKNRGKSDNVP
                     SEEVVKKMKNYWRQLLNAKLITQRKFDNLTKAERGGLSELDKAGFIKRQLVETRQITKH
                     VAQILDSRMNTKYDENDKLIREVKVITLKSKLVSDFRKDFQFYKVREINNYHHAHDAYL
                     NAVVGTALIKKYPKLESEFVYGDYKVYDVRKMIAKSEQEIGKATAKYFFYSNIMNFFKT
                     EITLANGEIRKRPLIETNGETGEIVWDKGRDFATVRKVLSMPQVNIVKKTEVQTGGFSK
                     ESILPKRNSDKLIARKKDWDPKKYGGFDSPTVAYSVLVVAKVEKGKSKKLKSVKELLGI
                     TIMERSSFEKNPIDFLEAKGYKEVKKDLIIKLPKYSLFELENGRKRMLASAGELQKGNE
                     LALPSKYVNFLYLASHYEKLKGSPEDNEQKQLFVEQHKHYLDEIIEQISEFSKRVILAD
                     ANLDKVLSAYNKHRDKPIREQAENIIHLFTLTNLGAPAAFKYFDTTIDRKRYTSTKEVL
                     DATLIHQSITGLYETRIDLSQLGGD"
     CDS             6370..6390
                     /codon_start=1
                     /product="nuclear localization signal of SV40 (simian virus
                     40) large T antigen"
                     /label=SV40 NLS
                     /translation="PKKKRKV"
     CDS             6394..6414
                     /codon_start=1
                     /product="nuclear localization signal of SV40 (simian virus
                     40) large T antigen"
                     /label=SV40 NLS
                     /translation="PKKKRKV"
     CDS             6418..6438
                     /codon_start=1
                     /product="nuclear localization signal of SV40 (simian virus
                     40) large T antigen"
                     /label=SV40 NLS
                     /translation="PKKKRKV"
     CDS             6439..6504
                     /codon_start=1
                     /product="three tandem FLAG(R) epitope tags, followed by an
                     enterokinase cleavage site"
                     /label=3xFLAG
                     /translation="DYKDHDGDYKDHDIDYKDDDDK"
     terminator      6569..6816
                     /gene="S. cerevisiae CYC1"
                     /label=CYC1 terminator
                     /note="transcription terminator for CYC1"
     primer_bind     complement(6585..6603)
                     /label=CYC1
                     /note="CYC1 transcription termination signal, reverse
                     primer"
     CDS             7376..8647
                     /codon_start=1
                     /product="site-specific recombinase"
                     /label=FLP
                     /note="FLP is a site-specific recombinase from
                     Saccharomyces cerevisiae. Recombination occurs at FRT
                     sequences."
                     /translation="MPQFDILCKTPPKVLVRQFVERFERPSGEKIALCAAELTYLCWMI
                     THNGTAIKRATFMSYNTIISNSLSFDIVNKSLQFKYKTQKATILEASLKKLIPAWEFTI
                     IPYYGQKHQSDITDIVSSLQLQFESSEEADKGNSHSKKMLKALLSEGESIWEITEKILN
                     SFEYTSRFTKTKTLYQFLFLATFINCGRFSDIKNVDPKSFKLVQNKYLGVIIQCLVTET
                     KTSVSRHIYFFSARGRIDPLVYLDEFLRNSEPVLKRVNRTGNSSSNKQEYQLLKDNLVR
                     SYNKALKKNAPYSIFAIKNGPKSHIGRHLMTSFLSMKGLTELTNVVGNWSDKRASAVAR
                     TTYTHQITAIPDHYFALVSRYYAYDPISKEMIALKDETNPIEEWQHIEQLKGSAEGSIR
                     YPAWNGIISQEVLDYLSSYINRRI"
     terminator      9074..9271
                     /label=TEF terminator
                     /note="Ashbya gossypii TEF terminator"
     promoter        complement(9872..10215)
                     /label=TEF promoter
                     /note="Ashbya gossypii TEF promoter"
     misc_RNA        11284..11359
                     /label=gRNA scaffold
                     /note="guide RNA scaffold for the Streptococcus pyogenes
                     CRISPR/Cas9 system"
     protein_bind    complement(11439..11472)
                     /label=FRT (minimal)
                     /bound_moiety="FLP recombinase from the Saccharomyces
                     cerevisiae 2u plasmid"
                     /note="supports FLP-mediated excision but not integration
                     (Turan and Bode, 2011)"
     promoter        complement(11839..11857)
                     /label=T3 promoter
                     /note="promoter for bacteriophage T3 RNA polymerase"
     primer_bind     complement(11878..11894)
                     /label=M13 rev
                     /note="common sequencing primer, one of multiple similar
                     variants"
     primer_bind     complement(11878..11894)
                     /label=M13 Reverse
                     /note="In lacZ gene. Also called M13-rev"
     primer_bind     complement(11891..11913)
                     /label=M13/pUC Reverse
                     /note="In lacZ gene"
     protein_bind    11902..11918
                     /label=lac operator
                     /bound_moiety="lac repressor encoded by lacI"
                     /note="The lac repressor binds to the lac operator to
                     inhibit transcription in E. coli. This inhibition can be
                     relieved by adding lactose or
                     isopropyl-beta-D-thiogalactopyranoside (IPTG)."
     promoter        complement(11926..11956)
                     /label=lac promoter
                     /note="promoter for the E. coli lac operon"
     protein_bind    11971..11992
                     /label=CAP binding site
                     /bound_moiety="E. coli catabolite activator protein"
                     /note="CAP binding activates transcription in the presence
                     of cAMP."
     primer_bind     complement(12109..12126)
                     /label=L4440
                     /note="L4440 vector, forward primer"
     rep_origin      complement(12280..12868)
                     /direction=LEFT
                     /label=ori
                     /note="high-copy-number ColE1/pMB1/pBR322/pUC origin of
                     replication"
     primer_bind     complement(12360..12379)
                     /label=pBR322ori-F
                     /note="pBR322 origin, forward primer"
     CDS             complement(13039..13899)
                     /codon_start=1
                     /gene="bla"
                     /product="beta-lactamase"
                     /label=AmpR
                     /note="confers resistance to ampicillin, carbenicillin, and
                     related antibiotics"
                     /translation="MSIQHFRVALIPFFAAFCLPVFAHPETLVKVKDAEDQLGARVGYI
                     ELDLNSGKILESFRPEERFPMMSTFKVLLCGAVLSRIDAGQEQLGRRIHYSQNDLVEYS
                     PVTEKHLTDGMTVRELCSAAITMSDNTAANLLLTTIGGPKELTAFLHNMGDHVTRLDRW
                     EPELNEAIPNDERDTTMPVAMATTLRKLLTGELLTLASRQQLIDWMEADKVAGPLLRSA
                     LPAGWFIADKSGAGERGSRGIIAALGPDGKPSRIVVIYTTGSQATMDERNRQIAEIGAS
                     LIKHW"
     primer_bind     13662..13681
                     /label=Amp-R
                     /note="Ampicillin resistance gene, reverse primer"
     promoter        complement(13900..14004)
                     /gene="bla"
                     /label=AmpR promoter
ORIGIN
        1 cacatttccc cgaaaagtgc cacctaaatt gtaagcgtta atattttgtt aaaattcgcg
       61 ttaaattttt gttaaatcag ctcatttttt aaccaatagg ccgaaatcgg caaaatccct
      121 tataaatcaa aagaatagac cgagataggg ttgagtgttg ttccagtttg gaacaagagt
      181 ccactattaa agaacgtgga ctccaacgtc aaaggnnnnn nnnnnnnnnn nnnnnnnnnn
      241 nnnnnnnnnn nnnnnnnnnn nnnntnnnnn nnnnnnnnnn nnnnnnnnnn nnnnnnnnnn
      301 nnnnnnnnnn nnnnnnnnnn nnnnnnnnnn nnnnnnnnnn nnnnnnnnnn nnnnnngnnn
      361 nnnnnnnnnn nnnnnnnnnn nnnnnnnnnn nnnnnnnnnn nnnnnnnnnn nnnnnnnnnn
      421 nnnnnnnnnn nnnnnnnnnn nnnnnnnnnn nnnnnnnnnn nnnnnnnnnn nnnnnnnnnn
      481 ncccattcgc cattcaggct gcgcaactgt tgggaagggc gatcggtgcg ggcctcttcg
      541 ctattacgcc agctggcgaa agggggatgt gctgcaaggc gattaagttg ggtaacgcca
      601 gggttttccc agtcacgacg ttgtaaaacg acggccagtg agcgcgcgta atacgactca
      661 ctatagggcg aattgaggcc tgcatgcggt acctgccact actaccactg ggagtttcgt
      721 tcttctcgat actattagct ttacttcctg cactagcagt ggttggatca acagaatctt
      781 cataatcatc aaaatcgtct tttgaagacc ccccgtttga tgtatggccc tgtcttttca
      841 tcaaactttt tatatagttg actgaactga ggctaaatat gtgatcatct tcactataga
      901 caatctttct cttatttgca ccaccgccac caccagtctt tgagaaattc tcaaaacctt
      961 ttacgatatt accaagcggg ctctcttcga aataatctat ctctttttga tatatcgaat
     1021 cctctagcgt ggttagcttt ctagttagtt cttgcttctt aagaatttgc tggattagtt
     1081 tatttttcaa ttcaacgtat ttctcagagt catctttaga ttttgatgaa gatgtgcgtt
     1141 cattcgctat atccttcttg gtcgtgtctt ttcgatcctc cttggctggc actgaactcg
     1201 tcttttttgg cgttgctgtt ccagacagac ttatctcatt agatttggaa cttgtgggtt
     1261 taacatcatt tgcatcttta gtagacatga ttgtgtaata ccgtgattgt ttgttttgaa
     1321 aggtctgtca tatttctatc aatttcaaaa caaaatgttc atcagaaaaa agccaaaaat
     1381 gtctcttcta gcttcttagt ggtgtcgcaa aatacacaat gtcgctcaac aatccacatt
     1441 cccggcgcat agctcaaatc acatgactac agctaacaat tacacaaaaa aattctcttt
     1501 tcgatgtagc aactatcttc aactaaaaca ttttctcctt cggcccatga ttgtcctccg
     1561 ggtcgacagc aagccgttac aattgagatg gaaagcgacc taccttcact cgataaggtg
     1621 cttaattgta cttcatataa atctggcccg gatctaaaca aatgagttcc attaagccgt
     1681 gggttctcaa ttagggtttt tgtttttgat ttagaaaaaa gagatcaaga tttgtttaca
     1741 ggtgatgcct ttttttagaa cttatgcgtt gcaaaagttg actaacgatt tctataaggt
     1801 gatccacact aattatacaa acgtacaaac agacatactt ttcctgcgtt cacctgatgt
     1861 tggccagatt tctctcttca ttgcatagaa cataaccaca ctagggcaac agnaaaaaaa
     1921 aaaaaaaagt gcatcgggaa gttgtgttcc attcattata tgtctactac tgcatatgag
     1981 tagcccaccc accaccacca tagtaagttt ttgtgtatgc gcgccgtcag gttatttcat
     2041 ttctgaattt ttcaaccacc ttactccctt tattgttgat tgacaatttt gctcacagta
     2101 agatctttta gactccaatt aatataaaat aagtctgatt ttccaattcc tgttttttct
     2161 ttttttttct gtttctattt ctttcctttt ctcccttttt tttaattctt cattcaatca
     2221 tcaattgata attcaggaat attacaaccc gggatggata aaaagtatag tattggttta
     2281 gatattggta ctaactctgt gggttgggca gttatcactg acgaatataa agttccatca
     2341 aagaaattta aggtgttagg taacactgac agacactcaa taaaaaagaa tcttatcggt
     2401 gctcttttgt tcgactccgg tgaaactgcc gaggctacac gtttaaaaag aacagcaaga
     2461 agaagatata cccgtagaaa aaatagaata tgttatttac aagaaatctt ttctaatgaa
     2521 atggctaaag ttgatgattc ctttttccat agattggaag agtcattttt ggttgaagaa
     2581 gacaaaaagc atgagagaca tccaatcttt gggaatatag ttgatgaagt ggcttaccat
     2641 gaaaaatatc ctaccattta tcatttaaga aagaaattgg tagattcaac tgataaagct
     2701 gaccttagat taatctattt agcacttgcc catatgatta aatttagagg tcattttttg
     2761 attgaaggtg atttgaaccc agataattct gacgtggata aattatttat tcaattagtc
     2821 caaacctaca accaattatt tgaggaaaat ccaattaatg ctagtggtgt cgatgccaaa
     2881 gctatattat cagccagatt atcaaaatct agacgtttgg aaaatttgat tgcccaattg
     2941 ccaggagaaa aaaagaatgg attatttgga aacttgatcg cattatcatt gggtttgaca
     3001 ccaaatttta aatctaattt tgatttagct gaagatgcta aattacaatt atcaaaagac
     3061 acctatgacg acgatttgga caatttactt gctcaaattg gtgatcaata tgcagatttg
     3121 ttcttagctg ctaaaaactt atctgatgct attttgttgt ctgatatttt gagagtgaac
     3181 acagaaataa ccaaagctcc attatcagca tctatgatca aacgttatga tgaacaccat
     3241 caggatttga ctttattgaa agctttggtg agacaacaat tgccagagaa gtataaagaa
     3301 atctttttcg atcaatctaa aaacgggtat gcaggttata ttgatggggg tgcctcccaa
     3361 gaggaatttt acaaatttat aaaacctatt ttagaaaaga tggatgggac tgaggaactt
     3421 ttggtcaaat tgaacagaga agatttgtta cgtaaacaga gaacttttga taatggtagt
     3481 atacctcacc aaattcattt gggtgagttg catgcaattt taagaagaca agaagatttt
     3541 tatccatttt taaaagataa tagagaaaaa atcgagaaaa ttttaacctt tagaattcca
     3601 tactatgttg ggcctttggc tagaggtaat tcaagatttg cctggatgac acgtaaatca
     3661 gaagaaacta ttaccccttg gaattttgaa gaggttgttg ataaaggagc atcagcacag
     3721 agttttattg aaagaatgac caatttcgat aaaaacttac caaatgaaaa agttttacca
     3781 aaacattcct tgttatacga atattttact gtttacaatg aacttacaaa ggttaaatat
     3841 gttactgaag gtatgcgtaa gccagccttt ttatctggag aacagaaaaa ggcaatagtt
     3901 gatttattgt ttaaaacaaa tagaaaagtt actgttaaac aattaaaaga agattacttt
     3961 aagaaaattg aatgttttga ttcagttgaa atcagtggtg ttgaagacag atttaatgct
     4021 agtttaggaa cttaccatga tttacttaaa attatcaaag ataaagattt cttggataac
     4081 gaagaaaatg aagacatttt agaagacatt gttttaacct taactttatt cgaagataga
     4141 gagatgattg aagaacgttt gaagacttat gcacatttgt ttgacgataa agtgatgaaa
     4201 cagttgaaaa gaagacgtta tactggatgg ggtagattgt ctcgtaaatt gatcaatgga
     4261 attagagata aacaaagtgg taaaactatc ttggactttt tgaaatctga cggatttgct
     4321 aatagaaatt tcatgcaatt gatccacgac gatagtttga catttaaaga agacatccaa
     4381 aaggcccaag tgagtgggca aggtgattca ttacatgaac atattgcaaa tttagccgga
     4441 tctcctgcta ttaagaaagg gatattacaa actgttaaag ttgtggatga attagtgaaa
     4501 gtaatgggaa gacataaacc tgaaaacatt gtcattgaga tggcaagaga aaatcaaact
     4561 acacaaaaag gacagaaaaa tagtagagaa cgtatgaaaa gaatagaaga gggtattaaa
     4621 gaattgggta gtcaaatatt gaaagaacac ccagtggaaa atacccagtt gcaaaatgaa
     4681 aaattatatc tttactacct tcaaaatgga cgtgatatgt atgttgatca ggaattagat
     4741 ataaatagac tttcagatta tgatgtagat catatagttc cacaatcttt cttgaaagat
     4801 gattccatag acaataaagt attaactaga agtgataaaa atagaggtaa aagtgataat
     4861 gtcccaagtg aggaagtcgt caaaaagatg aaaaattact ggcgtcaact tttgaatgct
     4921 aaattaatta ctcaaagaaa atttgataat ttgactaaag cagaaagagg tgggctttct
     4981 gaattagata aagccgggtt cattaaaaga caattggtcg aaactagaca aattactaaa
     5041 catgttgccc aaattttaga ttcccgtatg aacactaagt atgacgaaaa tgataagtta
     5101 atacgtgagg ttaaagtcat tactttaaaa tcaaaacttg tctctgattt cagaaaggat
     5161 ttccaattct ataaagttag agaaattaat aattatcatc atgctcatga tgcatatttg
     5221 aatgctgtag ttggaactgc tttaatcaag aaatacccta aattagaatc tgaatttgta
     5281 tatggtgatt acaaagtcta tgatgttaga aagatgattg ctaaatcaga acaagaaatt
     5341 ggtaaagcta cagctaaata cttcttttac tctaacatta tgaatttctt taaaacagaa
     5401 attactttgg caaacggtga aattagaaaa agacctctta ttgaaacaaa tggtgagact
     5461 ggagagatag tttgggacaa agggcgtgat ttcgctactg ttagaaaagt tttatcaatg
     5521 ccacaagtta acattgtaaa gaaaacagag gttcaaactg gtggtttctc aaaagaaagt
     5581 attttgccta aaagaaatag tgataaatta attgccagaa aaaaggattg ggatccaaag
     5641 aaatatggtg gtttcgactc accaaccgta gcctattctg ttttggttgt ggcaaaggtt
     5701 gaaaagggta aaagtaaaaa gcttaaatca gtaaaagaac ttttgggtat tacaataatg
     5761 gaaagaagtt cctttgaaaa gaaccctatt gattttttgg aagctaaagg ttataaggaa
     5821 gtaaagaagg acttaataat caaattgcct aaatattctt tatttgaatt agaaaatggg
     5881 agaaaaagaa tgttggcttc tgctggagaa ttgcaaaagg gtaatgaatt agcattgcct
     5941 tccaaatatg ttaacttctt gtatttagct tcacactatg aaaagttgaa agggtcacca
     6001 gaagataacg agcaaaaaca attatttgtt gaacaacaca aacactactt agatgagatt
     6061 atagaacaaa ttagtgaatt cagtaaaaga gtgatattag ctgatgcaaa tttagataaa
     6121 gttttgtcag cctataacaa acatagagat aagccaatta gagaacaagc agaaaacatt
     6181 attcacttat ttacccttac caatttagga gcacctgctg ctttcaagta ttttgataca
     6241 acaattgatc gtaaaagata tacctcaaca aaagaagtct tagacgccac cttaattcat
     6301 caatcaatca ctggattgta tgagacaaga attgatttgt ctcaattggg tggtgatgaa
     6361 ggggctgatc ctaagaagaa aagaaaagtt gatccaaaga aaaagcgtaa ggtggatcct
     6421 aagaaaaaga gaaaggttga ctacaaagac catgacggtg attataaaga tcatgacatc
     6481 gactacaagg atgacgatga caagtgataa tgactgcaga gatccatcga cctgccgcca
     6541 agctaattcc gggcgaattt ctgtcgagtc atgtaattag ttatgtcacg cttacattca
     6601 cgccctcccc ccacatccgc tctaaccgaa aaggaaggag ttagacaacc tgaagtctag
     6661 gtccctattt atttttttat agttatgtta gtattaagaa cgttatttat atttcaaatt
     6721 tttctttttt ttctgtacag acgcgtgtac gcatgtaaca ttatactgaa aaccttgctt
     6781 gagaaggttt tgggacgctc gaaggcttta atttgcggcc gggccccccc gtttgatatt
     6841 tttgtctagt accatctgta ccattacact taaattatct ttatatctgt ctaactcgac
     6901 tgtctggatt tcattgatgt agtcgtatgc atcgttagtt ccaaaaaata ttgtcatcaa
     6961 tttgatattg gtttccgact ctaaaatttt tggaagaatt tgtctagcgt gctctgagtt
     7021 gtagccactg aaaccacggt taataacatc caattttcgg atatacacat tctgtaatgc
     7081 tggatgaaag ccatactggg tacaactaaa ctgggtgatg gagtcaccga acaacacaaa
     7141 tttaccgtat tccatgattg ctatggttga gaattttttt tttttcttgt cccacgccat
     7201 ttttcaaatt atgcagttga gaatgttagt ttttgtgtac accccgttcg ctgaatattt
     7261 cggaataatt caaagattgg ggagtggggg aggcgataga cgaagacacg gtataaaaat
     7321 gggcaaaatt ttccccaact ttttgcagtg gtttaactaa taatcaacta caatgatgcc
     7381 acaatttgat atattatgta aaacaccacc taaggtgctt gttcgtcagt ttgtggaaag
     7441 gtttgaaaga ccttcaggtg agaaaatagc attatgtgct gctgaactaa cctatttatg
     7501 ttggatgatt acacataacg gaacagcaat caagagagcc acattcatga gctataatac
     7561 tatcataagc aattcgttga gtttcgatat tgtcaataaa tcactccagt ttaaatacaa
     7621 gacgcaaaaa gcaacaattt tggaagcctc attaaagaaa ttgattcctg cttgggaatt
     7681 tacaattatt ccttactatg gacaaaaaca tcaatctgat atcactgata ttgtaagtag
     7741 tttgcaatta cagttcgaat catcggaaga agcagataag gggaatagcc acagtaaaaa
     7801 aatgcttaaa gcacttctaa gtgagggtga aagcatctgg gagatcactg agaaaatact
     7861 aaattcgttt gagtatactt cgagatttac aaaaacaaaa actttatacc aattcctctt
     7921 cctagctact ttcatcaact gtggaagatt cagcgatatt aagaacgttg atccgaaatc
     7981 atttaaatta gtccaaaata agtatttggg agtaataatc cagtgtttag tgacagagac
     8041 aaagacaagc gttagtaggc acatatactt ctttagcgca aggggtagga tcgatccact
     8101 tgtatatttg gatgaatttt tgaggaattc tgaaccagtc ctaaaacgag taaataggac
     8161 cggcaattct tcaagcaata aacaggaata ccaattatta aaagataact tagtcagatc
     8221 gtacaataaa gctttgaaga aaaatgcgcc ttattcaatc tttgctataa aaaatggccc
     8281 aaaatctcac attggaagac atttgatgac ctcatttctt tcaatgaagg gcctaacgga
     8341 gttgactaat gttgtgggaa attggagcga taagcgtgct tctgccgtgg ccaggacaac
     8401 gtatactcat cagataacag caatacctga tcactacttc gcactagttt ctcggtacta
     8461 tgcatatgat ccaatatcaa aggaaatgat agcattgaag gatgagacta atccaattga
     8521 ggagtggcag catatagaac agctaaaggg tagtgctgaa ggaagcatac gataccccgc
     8581 atggaatggg ataatatcac aggaggtact agactacctt tcatcctaca taaatagacg
     8641 catataagag tgaaattctg gaaatctgga aatctggttt tgtattcttg ttattcttct
     8701 ttttgttatt acatatataa cttgttactt ttttaaaaaa atctttgtat attttataaa
     8761 tatataaaac taaatttaag aaaaagagaa aaatgtttta tttgagagat tgaaatttta
     8821 cttgaattta gcttagcttt tataaagtat tattatgtaa aaaaacaaaa caaatataca
     8881 tcaaaaagtt aagactataa aatagccacc caaggcattt ctatatcttg ttgttgttgt
     8941 tttcatcttc tgtatcagag gaacttattt tattattttc gtcacgggta ttttctcttg
     9001 tttgatgatt catcccattc attccatcat aaaatgtcga cactggatgg cggcgttagt
     9061 atcgaatcga cagcagtata gcgaccagca ttcacatacg attgacgcat gatattactt
     9121 tctgcgcact taacttcgca tctgggcaga tgatgtcgag gcgaaaaaaa atataaatca
     9181 cgctaacatt tgattaaaat agaacaacta caatataaaa aaactataca aatgacaagt
     9241 tcttgaaaac aagaatcttt ttattgtcag tactgactcg agttattatg gacatggcat
     9301 agacatatac aaagcttgtt caccatcgga agcagtacca tcgtataaag cagtatccaa
     9361 accacacaaa gtgaaaccca ttcctctata agcatgaata gctggagcat taacattggt
     9421 aacttccaac cacaaatgac cagcacctct ttctctggcg aattcagtag ccaaacccat
     9481 caaagctcta ccaacaccat gacctctatg ttctggagca acttcaatat cttcaacagt
     9541 caatcttctg ttccaaccag aataagaaac aacaacgaaa ccagccaaat caccatcatc
     9601 accataagca acgaaagttc tagaatctgg atcaccatct tcaccagcat cggattcatc
     9661 atcggattca tcatctggga aaaccttagt caatggtgga tcaactggaa cttctctcaa
     9721 agtgaaacca tcaccagtag cagtaactct aaaaacagta tcggtagtga aagaaccatc
     9781 caaagcttca atagcttcag catcacctgg aacagaagtt ctgtatctat aagcagtatc
     9841 atccaaagta gtagacataa ttgtaggatc cggttgttta tgttcggatg tgatgtgaga
     9901 actgtatcct agcaagattt taaaaggaag tatatgaaag aagaacctca gtggcaaacc
     9961 ctaacctttt atatttctct acaggggcgc ggcgtgggga caattcaacg cgtctgtgag
    10021 gggagcgttt ccctgctcgc aggtctgcag cgaggagccg taatttttgc ttcgcgccgt
    10081 gcggccatca aaatgtatgg atgcaaatga ttatacatgg ggatgtatgg gctaaatgta
    10141 cgggcgacag tcacatcatg cccctgagct gcgcacgtca agactgtcaa ggagggtatt
    10201 ctgggcctcc atgtcgctgg ccgggtgacc cggcggggac gaggcaagct tgatgtgcgg
    10261 ccgcaagtga ttagacttag tccgttcaaa tcaagcacaa ctctgttcat tgtttcaaca
    10321 agaattaatt caaaaacagg ttcggtgcat aatttgcaaa aaaatattgc agcttctgtg
    10381 gctcgaacac agtacctcca gatttcaggt ttgaaatact tcagtctgac gctctcccag
    10441 atgagctaaa gctgcaataa gaaaacccac gccgggattc gaacccggaa tcctttgatt
    10501 agaagtcaaa agcgataacc atttcgccac gcaggcctac ttgatgggtt tgtaaatggt
    10561 ctactttttc agacctaaca gaaattttaa tgaaagtcat attcttatac aataaaactg
    10621 tgtcataaaa gcagatattc gactttcgta gattatatag gacccaagaa ctaaaattta
    10681 atgccatatt atgcattttt aatctgtaaa agtgttgttt ccaacctatc acaagtacgt
    10741 tcttgtaact tgtgtttgta gggttgcaaa tgaatcataa caacatctca acagaacatg
    10801 tatagcaaag cttagtataa aatcagtgtt ttgagaggca atccaagaat gtttacatca
    10861 aagtttcaat aaatatcgac cgaaactgaa aatcttttta ggttattgtt cacttttttg
    10921 taaatattta aacatttttt ggacctaaaa aaatacaagc accaattacg taccaagaag
    10981 catctaatca actcccagat caccactata catttaaaag tcattggtca ataactatac
    11041 tcgagtattg cctcatcaaa gaaacaatca aatattatag atactcactc catcacgtga
    11101 taatttcact ggtatggaaa agtggaaaat tttataaaaa aaaatttgat gcctttggca
    11161 tagctgaaac ttcggcccaa taggattgga gaatatgttt tcgcagcgtt cttacaatta
    11221 aattgtggtg gaagttcgag acttgcgtaa actattttta atttggagac ggaattccgt
    11281 ctcgttttag agctagaaat agcaagttaa aataaggcta gtccgttatc aacttgaaaa
    11341 agtggcaccg agtcggtgct ttttttctcg agttttttta tcgagtgttt aaggataatg
    11401 ataactgaag agaagaatta gttttgccgc caccgcggga agttcctata ctttctagag
    11461 aataggaact tcacgccggt aaacaagtgg tattcaagca caattcagtt ttctggatct
    11521 ctaataattg caattgcaat tgcttcacat actctgttta taattcagtt tctttctctt
    11581 gatgttactg atatattaag ttaataaata ccaataactt tttttcaaaa atcttctatt
    11641 ttcctttcaa ttgattattt aaacacgaat cgttaataag ctgtgattgc tttttctttt
    11701 tctttttctt ttctttgttc aagtttgaaa aaagtaaaaa aaaaggtttc tcttgttcga
    11761 tgtagaattc agtgggttat agttgtaatg atatatggaa taaaaagaaa gaaagaaaga
    11821 gagctccagc ttttgttccc tttagtgagg gttaatttcg agcttggcgt aatcatggtc
    11881 atagctgttt cctgtgtgaa attgttatcc gctcacaatt ccacacaaca tacgagccgg
    11941 gagcataaag tgtaaagcct ggggtgccta atgagtgagc taactcacat taattgcgtt
    12001 gcgctcactg cccgctttcc agtcgggaaa cctgtcgtgc cagctgcatt aatgaatcgg
    12061 ccaacgcgcg gggagaggcg gtttgcgtat tgggcgctct tccgcttcct cgctcactga
    12121 ctcgctgcgc tcggtcgttc ggctgcggcg agcggtatca gctcactcaa aggcggtaat
    12181 acggttatcc acagaatcag gggataacgc aggaaagaac atgtgagcaa aaggccagca
    12241 aaaggccagg aaccgtaaaa aggccgcgtt gctggcgttt ttccataggc tccgcccccc
    12301 tgacgagcat cacaaaaatc gacgctcaag tcagaggtgg cgaaacccga caggactata
    12361 aagataccag gcgtttcccc ctggaagctc cctcgtgcgc tctcctgttc cgaccctgcc
    12421 gcttaccgga tacctgtccg cctttctccc ttcgggaagc gtggcgcttt ctcatagctc
    12481 acgctgtagg tatctcagtt cggtgtaggt cgttcgctcc aagctgggct gtgtgcacga
    12541 accccccgtt cagcccgacc gctgcgcctt atccggtaac tatcgtcttg agtccaaccc
    12601 ggtaagacac gacttatcgc cactggcagc agccactggt aacaggatta gcagagcgag
    12661 gtatgtaggc ggtgctacag agttcttgaa gtggtggcct aactacggct acactagaag
    12721 aacagtattt ggtatctgcg ctctgctgaa gccagttacc ttcggaaaaa gagttggtag
    12781 ctcttgatcc ggcaaacaaa ccaccgctgg tagcggtggt ttttttgttt gcaagcagca
    12841 gattacgcgc agaaaaaaag gatctcaaga agatcctttg atcttttcta cggggtctga
    12901 cgctcagtgg aacgaaaact cacgttaagg gattttggtc atgagattat caaaaaggat
    12961 cttcacctag atccttttaa attaaaaatg aagttttaaa tcaatctaaa gtatatatga
    13021 gtaaacttgg tctgacagtt accaatgctt aatcagtgag gcacctatct cagcgatctg
    13081 tctatttcgt tcatccatag ttgcctgact ccccgtcgtg tagataacta cgatacggga
    13141 gggcttacca tctggcccca gtgctgcaat gataccgcga gacccacgct caccggctcc
    13201 agatttatca gcaataaacc agccagccgg aagggccgag cgcagaagtg gtcctgcaac
    13261 tttatccgcc tccatccagt ctattaattg ttgccgggaa gctagagtaa gtagttcgcc
    13321 agttaatagt ttgcgcaacg ttgttgccat tgctacaggc atcgtggtgt cacgctcgtc
    13381 gtttggtatg gcttcattca gctccggttc ccaacgatca aggcgagtta catgatcccc
    13441 catgttgtgc aaaaaagcgg ttagctcctt cggtcctccg atcgttgtca gaagtaagtt
    13501 ggccgcagtg ttatcactca tggttatggc agcactgcat aattctctta ctgtcatgcc
    13561 atccgtaaga tgcttttctg tgactggtga gtactcaacc aagtcattct gagaatagtg
    13621 tatgcggcga ccgagttgct cttgcccggc gtcaatacgg gataataccg cgccacatag
    13681 cagaacttta aaagtgctca tcattggaaa acgttcttcg gggcgaaaac tctcaaggat
    13741 cttaccgctg ttgagatcca gttcgatgta acccactcgt gcacccaact gatcttcagc
    13801 atcttttact ttcaccagcg tttctgggtg agcaaaaaca ggaaggcaaa atgccgcaaa
    13861 aaagggaata agggcgacac ggaaatgttg aatactcata ctcttccttt ttcaatatta
    13921 ttgaagcatt tatcagggtt attgtctcat gagcggatac atatttgaat gtatttagaa
    13981 aaataaacaa ataggggttc cgcg
//
